Addgene plasmid #101235: pJSC236 - Bacterial expression plasmid for SpCas9 Cluster 4 + Q926A variant
Purpose: Bacterial expression plasmid for SpCas9 Cluster 4 + Q926A variant
Depositing lab: Jennifer Doudna & Keith Joung. Depositing organization: University of California, Berkeley. Publication: Enhanced proofreading governs CRISPR-Cas9 targeting accuracy. Chen JS, Dagdas YS, Kleinstiver BP, Welch MM, Sousa AA, Harrington LB, Sternberg SH, Joung JK, Yildiz A, Doudna JA. Nature. 2017 Sep 20. doi: 10.1038/nature24268. PubMed 28931002.
Backbone
  Vector backbone: pCT10
  Backbone manufacturer: Doudna lab
  Vector type: Bacterial Expression
Growth in bacteria
  Bacterial resistance: Ampicillin, 100 μg/mL
  Growth temperature: 37°C
  Growth strain: DH5alpha
  Copy number: High Copy
Gene/Insert
  Gene/Insert name: SpCas9 variant F491A/M495A/T496A/N497A/Q926A (alt name: Streptococcus pyogenes Cas9)
  Species: Streptococcus pyogenes
  Mutation: F491A, M495A, T496A, N497A and Q926A
  Promoter: T7
  Tag / fusion protein: 10x His (N terminal on backbone); MBP (N terminal on backbone); TEV site (N terminal on backbone)
  Cloning method: Gibson Cloning
  Sequencing primers: 5′ T7; 3′ T7-term
Terms and licenses: Academic/Nonprofit Terms; Industry Terms: Not Available to Industry
Depositor comments: Please visit https://www.biorxiv.org/content/early/2017/08/12/160036 for bioRxiv preprint.
How to cite: pJSC236 - Bacterial expression plasmid for SpCas9 Cluster 4 + Q926A variant was a gift from Jennifer Doudna & Keith Joung (Addgene plasmid # 101235 ; http://n2t.net/addgene:101235 ; RRID:Addgene_101235)
