[The description below was written by a language model from this plasmid's Addgene catalogue record and pLannotate feature annotations shown in this document.]
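Description:
pJSC236 is a 10,073 nt bacterial expression plasmid built on the pCT10 backbone for producing a mutant form of Streptococcus pyogenes Cas9 in E. coli. It is propagated through a ColE1/pMB1-type origin and selected with ampicillin via a β-lactamase gene driven by its own promoter. The backbone shows clear pBR322 ancestry: the annotation finds the bom mobility region, the rop gene, a tet promoter and only fragments of the tetracycline efflux gene, so tetracycline resistance is presumably not functional. The catalogue lists the plasmid as high copy, although rop is normally associated with copy-number restraint; the record does not resolve this.

The expression cassette runs from a T7 promoter and the phage T7 gene 10 ribosome binding site to a T7 terminator, so transcription depends on a host supplying T7 RNA polymerase. The open reading frame encodes an N-terminal 10xHis tag, a signal-sequence-less maltose binding protein that stays in the cytosol, a TEV protease cleavage site, and then Cas9. This arrangement allows affinity purification and improved solubility, followed by proteolytic removal of the His-MBP module to release the nuclease. The Cas9 carries F491A, M495A, T496A and N497A (the "Cluster 4" substitutions) plus Q926A. The insert was assembled by Gibson cloning. A short match to a T7 gene 10B-derived solubility tag just upstream of the terminator is probably residual vector sequence rather than a designed fusion.

The associated publication concerns Cas9 proofreading and targeting accuracy, which suggests that the plasmid serves to supply purified variant protein for studies of how these residues affect target discrimination.
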