Features (pLannotate 1.2.2; 17 found; start..end, strand, type, name):
    417..435     +  promoter       T7 promoter: promoter for bacteriophage T7 RNA polymerase
    524..546     +  RBS            RBS: efficient ribosome binding site from bacteriophage T7 gene 10 (Olins and Rangwala, 1989)
    566..595     +  CDS            10xHis: 10xHis affinity tag
    605..1705    +  CDS            MBP: maltose binding protein from E. coli; malE (mutated); This version of the gene does not encode a signal sequence, so MBP will remain in the cytosol.
   1760..1776    +  CDS            TEV site (fragment): tobacco etch virus (TEV) protease recognition and cleavage site
   1787..5891    +  CDS            Cas9 (fragment): Cas9 (Csn1) endonuclease from the Streptococcus pyogenes Type II CRISPR/Cas system generates RNA-guided double strand breaks in DNA
   5976..6025    +  CDS            SET1 (fragment): solubility-enhancement tag derived from T7 phage gene 10B
   6033..6080    +  terminator     T7 terminator: transcription terminator for bacteriophage T7 RNA polymerase
   6106..6398    -  CDS            TcR (fragment): tetracycline efflux protein; tet; confers resistance to tetracycline
   6446..6474    -  promoter       tet promoter: E. coli promoter for tetracycline efflux protein gene
   6587..6691    +  promoter       AmpR promoter: bla
   6692..7552    +  CDS            AmpR: β-lactamase; bla; confers resistance to ampicillin, carbenicillin, and related antibiotics
   7723..8311    +  rep_origin     ori: high-copy-number ColE1/pMB1/pBR322/pUC origin of replication
   8497..8636    -  misc_feature   bom: basis of mobility region from pBR322
   8738..8929    -  CDS            rop: Rop protein, which maintains plasmids at low copy number; rop
   8946..9326    +  CDS            YPB1_ECOLX: Protein predicted: Swiss-Prot protein existence level 4. From Escherichia coli.
   9568..395     -  CDS            TcR (fragment) (across the origin): tetracycline efflux protein; tet; confers resistance to tetracycline
>Addgene plasmid #101235 | pJSC236 - Bacterial expression plasmid for SpCas9 Cluster 4 + Q926A variant | addgene full sequence | sequence record 198037 | Addgene NGS Result
GCACCTGTCCTACGAGTTGCATGATAAAGAAGACAGTCATAAGTGCGGCGACGATAGTCATGCCCCGCGC
CCACCGGAAGGAGCTGACTGGGTTGAAGGCTCTCAAGGGCATCGGTCGACGCTCTCCCTTATGCGACTCC
TGCATTAGGAAGCAGCCCAGTAGTAGGTTGAGGCCGTTGAGCACCGCCGCCGCAAGGAATGGTGCATGCA
AGGAGATGGCGCCCAACAGTCCCCCGGCCACGGGGCCTGCCACCATACCCACGCCGAAACAAGCGCTCAT
GAGCCCGAAGTGGCGAGCCCGATCTTCCCCATCGGTGATGTCGGCGATATAGGCGCCAGCAACCGCACCT
GTGGCGCCGGTGATGCCGGCCACGATGCGTCCGGCGTAGAGGATCGAGATCTCGATCCCGCGAAATTAAT
ACGACTCACTATAGGGAGACCACAACGGTTTCCCTCTAGTGCCGGCTCCGGAGAGCTCTTTAATTAAGCG
GCCGCCCTGCAGGACTCGAGTTCTAGAAATAATTTTGTTTAACTTTAAGAAGGAGATATACATATGAAAT
CTTCTCACCATCACCATCACCATCACCATCACCATGGTTCTTCTATGAAAATCGAAGAAGGTAAACTGGT
AATCTGGATTAACGGCGATAAAGGCTATAACGGTCTCGCTGAAGTCGGTAAGAAATTCGAGAAAGATACC
GGAATTAAAGTCACCGTTGAGCATCCGGATAAACTGGAAGAGAAATTCCCACAGGTTGCGGCAACTGGCG
ATGGCCCTGACATTATCTTCTGGGCACACGACCGCTTTGGTGGCTACGCTCAATCTGGCCTGTTGGCTGA
AATCACCCCGGACAAAGCGTTCCAGGACAAGCTGTATCCGTTTACCTGGGATGCCGTACGTTACAACGGC
AAGCTGATTGCTTACCCGATCGCTGTTGAAGCGTTATCGCTGATTTATAACAAAGATCTGCTGCCGAACC
CGCCAAAAACCTGGGAAGAGATCCCGGCGCTGGATAAAGAACTGAAAGCGAAAGGTAAGAGCGCGCTGAT
GTTCAACCTGCAAGAACCGTACTTCACCTGGCCGCTGATTGCTGCTGACGGGGGTTATGCGTTCAAGTAT
GAAAACGGCAAGTACGACATTAAAGACGTGGGCGTGGATAACGCTGGCGCGAAAGCGGGTCTGACCTTCC
TGGTTGACCTGATTAAAAACAAACACATGAATGCAGACACCGATTACTCCATCGCAGAAGCTGCCTTTAA
TAAAGGCGAAACAGCGATGACCATCAACGGCCCGTGGGCATGGTCCAACATCGACACCAGCAAAGTGAAT
TATGGTGTAACGGTACTGCCGACCTTCAAGGGTCAACCATCCAAACCGTTCGTTGGCGTGCTGAGCGCAG
GTATTAACGCCGCCAGTCCGAACAAAGAGCTGGCAAAAGAGTTCCTCGAAAACTATCTGCTGACTGATGA
AGGTCTGGAAGCGGTTAATAAAGACAAACCGCTGGGTGCCGTAGCGCTGAAGTCTTACGAGGAAGAGTTG
GCGAAAGATCCACGTATTGCCGCCACTATGGAAAACGCCCAGAAAGGTGAAATCATGCCGAACATCCCGC
AGATGTCCGCTTTCTGGTATGCCGTGCGTACTGCGGTGATCAACGCCGCCAGCGGTCGTCAGACTGTCGA
TGAAGCCCTGAAAGACGCGCAGACTAATTCGAGCTCGAACAACAACAACAATAACAATAACAACAACCTC
GGGATCGAGGAAAACCTGTACTTCCAATCCAATGCAATGGATAAGAAATACTCAATAGGCTTAGATATCG
GCACAAATAGCGTCGGATGGGCGGTGATCACTGATGAATATAAGGTTCCGTCTAAAAAGTTCAAGGTTCT
GGGAAATACAGACCGCCACAGTATCAAAAAAAATCTTATAGGGGCTCTTTTATTTGACAGTGGAGAGACA
GCGGAAGCGACTCGTCTCAAACGGACAGCTCGTAGAAGGTATACACGTCGGAAGAATCGTATTTGTTATC
TACAGGAGATTTTTTCAAATGAGATGGCGAAAGTAGATGATAGTTTCTTTCATCGACTTGAAGAGTCTTT
TTTGGTGGAAGAAGACAAGAAGCATGAACGTCATCCTATTTTTGGAAATATAGTAGATGAAGTTGCTTAT
CATGAGAAATATCCAACTATCTATCATCTGCGAAAAAAATTGGTAGATTCTACTGATAAAGCGGATTTGC
GCTTAATCTATTTGGCCTTAGCGCATATGATTAAGTTTCGTGGTCATTTTTTGATTGAGGGAGATTTAAA
TCCTGATAATAGTGATGTGGACAAACTATTTATCCAGTTGGTACAAACCTACAATCAATTATTTGAAGAA
AACCCTATTAACGCAAGTGGAGTAGATGCTAAAGCGATTCTTTCTGCACGATTGAGTAAATCAAGACGAT
TAGAAAATCTCATTGCTCAGCTCCCCGGTGAGAAGAAAAATGGCTTATTTGGGAATCTCATTGCTTTGTC
ATTGGGTTTGACCCCTAATTTTAAATCAAATTTTGATTTGGCAGAAGATGCTAAATTACAGCTTTCAAAA
GATACTTACGATGATGATTTAGATAATTTATTGGCGCAAATTGGAGATCAATATGCTGATTTGTTTTTGG
CAGCTAAGAATTTATCAGATGCTATTTTACTTTCAGATATCCTAAGAGTAAATACTGAAATAACTAAGGC
TCCCCTATCAGCTTCAATGATTAAACGCTACGATGAACATCATCAAGACTTGACTCTTTTAAAAGCTTTA
GTTCGACAACAACTTCCAGAAAAGTATAAAGAAATCTTTTTTGATCAATCAAAAAACGGATATGCAGGTT
ATATTGATGGGGGAGCTAGCCAAGAAGAATTTTATAAATTTATCAAACCAATTTTAGAAAAAATGGATGG
TACTGAGGAATTATTGGTGAAACTAAATCGTGAAGATTTGCTGCGCAAGCAACGGACCTTTGACAACGGC
TCTATTCCCCATCAAATTCACTTGGGTGAGCTGCATGCTATTTTGAGAAGACAAGAAGACTTTTATCCAT
TTTTAAAAGACAATCGTGAGAAGATTGAAAAAATCTTGACTTTTCGAATTCCTTATTATGTTGGTCCATT
GGCGCGTGGCAATAGTCGTTTTGCATGGATGACTCGGAAGTCTGAAGAAACAATTACCCCATGGAATTTT
GAAGAAGTTGTCGATAAAGGTGCTTCAGCTCAATCAGCTATTGAACGCGCTGCTGCTTTTGATAAAAATC
TTCCAAATGAAAAAGTACTACCAAAACATAGTTTGCTTTATGAGTATTTTACGGTTTATAACGAATTGAC
AAAGGTCAAATATGTTACTGAAGGAATGCGAAAACCAGCATTTCTTTCAGGTGAACAGAAGAAAGCCATT
GTTGATTTACTCTTCAAAACAAATCGAAAAGTAACCGTTAAGCAATTAAAAGAAGATTATTTCAAAAAAA
TAGAATGTTTTGATAGTGTTGAAATTTCAGGAGTTGAAGATAGATTTAATGCTTCATTAGGTACCTACCA
TGATTTGCTAAAAATTATTAAAGATAAAGATTTTTTGGATAATGAAGAAAATGAAGATATCTTAGAGGAT
ATTGTTTTAACATTGACCTTATTTGAAGATAGGGAGATGATTGAGGAAAGACTTAAAACATATGCTCACC
TCTTTGATGATAAGGTGATGAAACAGCTTAAACGTCGCCGTTATACTGGTTGGGGACGTTTGTCTCGAAA
ATTGATTAATGGTATTAGGGATAAGCAATCTGGCAAAACAATATTAGATTTTTTGAAATCAGATGGTTTT
GCCAATCGCAATTTTATGCAGCTGATCCATGATGATAGTTTGACATTTAAAGAAGACATTCAAAAAGCAC
AAGTGTCTGGACAAGGCGATAGTTTACATGAACATATTGCAAATTTAGCTGGTAGCCCTGCTATTAAAAA
AGGTATTTTACAGACTGTAAAAGTTGTTGATGAATTGGTCAAAGTAATGGGGCGGCATAAGCCAGAAAAT
ATCGTTATTGAAATGGCACGTGAAAATCAGACAACTCAAAAGGGCCAGAAAAATTCGCGAGAGCGTATGA
AACGAATCGAAGAAGGTATCAAAGAATTAGGAAGTCAGATTCTTAAAGAGCATCCTGTTGAAAATACTCA
ATTGCAAAATGAAAAGCTCTATCTCTATTATCTCCAAAATGGAAGAGACATGTATGTGGACCAAGAATTA
GATATTAATCGTTTAAGTGATTATGATGTCGATCACATTGTTCCACAAAGTTTCCTTAAAGACGATTCAA
TAGACAATAAGGTCTTAACGCGTTCTGATAAAAATCGTGGTAAATCGGATAACGTTCCAAGTGAAGAAGT
AGTCAAAAAGATGAAAAACTATTGGAGACAACTTCTAAACGCCAAGTTAATCACTCAACGTAAGTTTGAT
AATTTAACGAAAGCTGAACGTGGAGGTTTGAGTGAACTTGATAAAGCTGGTTTTATCAAACGCCAATTGG
TTGAAACTCGCGCTATCACTAAGCATGTGGCACAAATTTTGGATAGTCGCATGAATACTAAATACGATGA
AAATGATAAACTTATTCGAGAGGTTAAAGTGATTACCTTAAAATCTAAATTAGTTTCTGACTTCCGAAAA
GATTTCCAATTCTATAAAGTACGTGAGATTAACAATTACCATCATGCCCATGATGCGTATCTAAATGCCG
TCGTTGGAACTGCTTTGATTAAGAAATATCCAAAACTTGAATCGGAGTTTGTCTATGGTGATTATAAAGT
TTATGATGTTCGTAAAATGATTGCTAAGTCTGAGCAAGAAATAGGCAAAGCAACCGCAAAATATTTCTTT
TACTCTAATATCATGAACTTCTTCAAAACAGAAATTACACTTGCAAATGGAGAGATTCGCAAACGCCCTC
TAATCGAAACTAATGGGGAAACTGGAGAAATTGTCTGGGATAAAGGGCGAGATTTTGCCACAGTGCGCAA
AGTATTGTCCATGCCCCAAGTCAATATTGTCAAGAAAACAGAAGTACAGACAGGCGGATTCTCCAAGGAG
TCAATTTTACCAAAAAGAAATTCGGACAAGCTTATTGCTCGTAAAAAAGACTGGGATCCAAAAAAATATG
GTGGTTTTGATAGTCCAACGGTAGCTTATTCAGTCCTAGTGGTTGCTAAGGTGGAAAAAGGGAAATCGAA
GAAGTTAAAATCCGTTAAAGAGTTACTAGGGATCACAATTATGGAAAGAAGTTCCTTTGAAAAAAATCCG
ATTGACTTTTTAGAAGCTAAAGGATATAAGGAAGTTAAAAAAGACTTAATCATTAAACTACCTAAATATA
GTCTTTTTGAGTTAGAAAACGGTCGTAAACGGATGCTGGCTAGTGCCGGAGAATTACAAAAAGGAAATGA
GCTGGCTCTGCCAAGCAAATATGTGAATTTTTTATATTTAGCTAGTCATTATGAAAAGTTGAAGGGTAGT
CCAGAAGATAACGAACAAAAACAATTGTTTGTGGAGCAGCATAAGCATTATTTAGATGAGATTATTGAGC
AAATCAGTGAATTTTCTAAGCGTGTTATTTTAGCAGATGCCAATTTAGATAAAGTTCTTAGTGCATATAA
CAAACATAGAGACAAACCAATACGTGAACAAGCAGAAAATATTATTCATTTATTTACGTTGACGAATCTT
GGAGCTCCCGCTGCTTTTAAATATTTTGATACAACAATTGATCGTAAACGATATACGTCTACAAAAGAAG
TTTTAGATGCCACTCTTATCCATCAATCCATCACTGGTCTTTATGAAACACGCATTGATTTGAGTCAGCT
AGGAGGTGACTAATAACATTGGAAGTGGATAACGGATCCGCGATCGCGGCGCGCCACCTGGTGGCCGGCC
GGTACCACGCGTGCGCGCTGATCCGGCTGCTAACAAAGCCCGAAAGGAAGCTGAGTTGGCTGCTGCCACC
GCTGAGCAATAACTAGCATAACCCCTTGGGGCCTCTAAACGGGTCTTGAGGGGTTTTTTGCTGAAAGGAG
GAACTATATCCGGATATCCACAGGACGGGTGTGGTCGCCATGATCGCGTAGTCGATAGTGGCTCCAAGTA
GCGAAGCGAGCAGGACTGGGCGGCGGCCAAAGCGGTCGGACAGTGCTCCGAGAACGGGTGCGCATAGAAA
TTGCATCAACGCATATAGCGCTAGCAGCACGCCATAGTGACTGGCGATGCTGTCGGAATGGACGATATCC
CGCAAGAGGCCCGGCAGTACCGGCATAACCAAGCCTATGCCTACAGCATCCAGGGTGACGGTGCCGAGGA
TGACGATGAGCGCATTGTTAGATTTCATACACGGTGCCTGACTGCGTTAGCAATTTAACTGTGATAAACT
ACCGCATTAAAGCTTATCGATGATAAGCTGTCAAACATGAGAATTCTTGAAGACGAAAGGGCCTCGTGAT
ACGCCTATTTTTATAGGTTAATGTCATGATAATAATGGTTTCTTAGACGTCAGGTGGCACTTTTCGGGGA
AATGTGCGCGGAACCCCTATTTGTTTATTTTTCTAAATACATTCAAATATGTATCCGCTCATGAGACAAT
AACCCTGATAAATGCTTCAATAACATTGAAAAAGGAAGAGTATGAGTATTCAACATTTCCGTGTCGCCCT
TATTCCCTTTTTTGCGGCATTTTGCCTTCCTGTTTTTGCTCACCCAGAAACGCTGGTGAAAGTAAAAGAT
GCTGAAGATCAGTTGGGTGCACGAGTGGGTTACATCGAACTGGATCTCAACAGCGGTAAGATCCTTGAGA
GTTTTCGCCCCGAAGAACGTTTTCCAATGATGAGCACTTTTAAAGTTCTGCTATGTGGCGCGGTATTATC
CCGTGTTGACGCCGGGCAAGAGCAACTCGGTCGCCGCATACACTATTCTCAGAATGACTTGGTTGAGTAC
TCACCAGTCACAGAAAAGCATCTTACGGATGGCATGACAGTAAGAGAATTATGCAGTGCTGCCATAACCA
TGAGTGATAACACTGCGGCCAACTTACTTCTGACAACGATCGGAGGACCGAAGGAGCTAACCGCTTTTTT
GCACAACATGGGGGATCATGTAACTCGCCTTGATCGTTGGGAACCGGAGCTGAATGAAGCCATACCAAAC
GACGAGCGTGACACCACGATGCCTGCAGCAATGGCAACAACGTTGCGCAAACTATTAACTGGCGAACTAC
TTACTCTAGCTTCCCGGCAACAATTAATAGACTGGATGGAGGCGGATAAAGTTGCAGGACCACTTCTGCG
CTCGGCCCTTCCGGCTGGCTGGTTTATTGCTGATAAATCTGGAGCCGGTGAGCGTGGGTCTCGCGGTATC
ATTGCAGCACTGGGGCCAGATGGTAAGCCCTCCCGTATCGTAGTTATCTACACGACGGGGAGTCAGGCAA
CTATGGATGAACGAAATAGACAGATCGCTGAGATAGGTGCCTCACTGATTAAGCATTGGTAACTGTCAGA
CCAAGTTTACTCATATATACTTTAGATTGATTTAAAACTTCATTTTTAATTTAAAAGGATCTAGGTGAAG
ATCCTTTTTGATAATCTCATGACCAAAATCCCTTAACGTGAGTTTTCGTTCCACTGAGCGTCAGACCCCG
TAGAAAAGATCAAAGGATCTTCTTGAGATCCTTTTTTTCTGCGCGTAATCTGCTGCTTGCAAACAAAAAA
ACCACCGCTACCAGCGGTGGTTTGTTTGCCGGATCAAGAGCTACCAACTCTTTTTCCGAAGGTAACTGGC
TTCAGCAGAGCGCAGATACCAAATACTGTCCTTCTAGTGTAGCCGTAGTTAGGCCACCACTTCAAGAACT
CTGTAGCACCGCCTACATACCTCGCTCTGCTAATCCTGTTACCAGTGGCTGCTGCCAGTGGCGATAAGTC
GTGTCTTACCGGGTTGGACTCAAGACGATAGTTACCGGATAAGGCGCAGCGGTCGGGCTGAACGGGGGGT
TCGTGCACACAGCCCAGCTTGGAGCGAACGACCTACACCGAACTGAGATACCTACAGCGTGAGCTATGAG
AAAGCGCCACGCTTCCCGAAGGGAGAAAGGCGGACAGGTATCCGGTAAGCGGCAGGGTCGGAACAGGAGA
GCGCACGAGGGAGCTTCCAGGGGGAAACGCCTGGTATCTTTATAGTCCTGTCGGGTTTCGCCACCTCTGA
CTTGAGCGTCGATTTTTGTGATGCTCGTCAGGGGGGCGGAGCCTATGGAAAAACGCCAGCAACGCGGCCT
TTTTACGGTTCCTGGCCTTTTGCTGGCCTTTTGCTCACATGTTCTTTCCTGCGTTATCCCCTGATTCTGT
GGATAACCGTATTACCGCCTTTGAGTGAGCTGATACCGCTCGCCGCAGCCGAACGACCGAGCGCAGCGAG
TCAGTGAGCGAGGAAGCGGAAGAGCGCCTGATGCGGTATTTTCTCCTTACGCATCTGTGCGGTATTTCAC
ACCGCAATGGTGCACTCTCAGTACAATCTGCTCTGATGCCGCATAGTTAAGCCAGTATACACTCCGCTAT
CGCTACGTGACTGGGTCATGGCTGCGCCCCGACACCCGCCAACACCCGCTGACGCGCCCTGACGGGCTTG
TCTGCTCCCGGCATCCGCTTACAGACAAGCTGTGACCGTCTCCGGGAGCTGCATGTGTCAGAGGTTTTCA
CCGTCATCACCGAAACGCGCGAGGCAGCTGCGGTAAAGCTCATCAGCGTGGTCGTGAAGCGATTCACAGA
TGTCTGCCTGTTCATCCGCGTCCAGCTCGTTGAGTTTCTCCAGAAGCGTTAATGTCTGGCTTCTGATAAA
GCGGGCCATGTTAAGGGCGGTTTTTTCCTGTTTGGTCACTGATGCCTCCGTGTAAGGGGGATTTCTGTTC
ATGGGGGTAATGATACCGATGAAACGAGAGAGGATGCTCACGATACGGGTTACTGATGATGAACATGCCC
GGTTACTGGAACGTTGTGAGGGTAAACAACTGGCGGTATGGATGCGGCGGGACCAGAGAAAAATCACTCA
GGGTCAATGCCAGCGCTTCGTTAATACAGATGTAGGTGTTCCACAGGGTAGCCAGCAGCATCCTGCGATG
CAGATCCGGAACATAATGGTGCAGGGCGCTGACTTCCGCGTTTCCAGACTTTACGAAACACGGAAACCGA
AGACCATTCATGTTGTTGCTCAGGTCGCAGACGTTTTGCAGCAGCAGTCGCTTCACGTTCGCTCGCGTAT
CGGTGATTCATTCTGCTAACCAGTAAGGCAACCCCGCCAGCCTAGCCGGGTCCTCAACGACAGGAGCACG
ATCATGCGCACCCGTGGCCAGGACCCAACGCTGCCCGAGATGCGCCGCGTGCGGCTGCTGGAGATGGCGG
ACGCGATGGATATGTTCTGCCAAGGGTTGGTTTGCGCATTCACAGTTCTCCGCAAGAATTGATTGGCTCC
AATTCTTGGAGTGGTGAATCCGTTAGCGAGGTGCCGCCGGCTTCCATTCAGGTCGAGGTGGCCCGGCTCC
ATGCACCGCGACGCAACGCGGGGAGGCAGACAAGGTATAGGGCGGCGCCTACAATCCATGCCAACCCGTT
CCATGTGCTCGCCGAGGCGGCATAAATCGCCGTGACGATCAGCGGTCCAATGATCGAAGTTAGGCTGGTA
AGAGCCGCGAGCGATCCTTGAAGCTGTCCCTGATGGTCGTCATCTACCTGCCTGGACAGCATGGCCTGCA
ACGCGGGCATCCCGATGCCGCCGGAAGCGAGAAGAATCATAATGGGGAAGGCCATCCAGCCTCGCGTCGC
GAACGCCAGCAAGACGTAGCCCAGCGCGTCGGCCGCCATGCCGGCGATAATGGCCTGCTTCTCGCCGAAA
CGTTTGGTGGCGGGACCAGTGACGAAGGCTTGAGCGAGGGCGTGCAAGATTCCGAATACCGCAAGCGACA
GGCCGATCATCGTCGCGCTCCAGCGAAAGCGGTCCTCGCCGAAAATGACCCAGAGCGCTGCCG
